>Addgene plasmid #233580 | AiP20176 - pAAV-AiE3059m-minBG-SYFP2-WPRE3-BGHpA | addgene full sequence | sequence record 463077 | Addgene NGS Result
CCTGCAGGCAGCTGCGCGCTCGCTCGCTCACTGAGGCCGCCCGGGCGTCGGGCGACCTTTGGTCGCCCGG
CCTCAGTGAGCGAGCGAGCGCGCAGAGAGGGAGTGGCCAACTCCATCACTAGGGGTTCCTGCGGCCGCAC
GCGTCCCCATCAGGGCTGTAACTTCTTACCCTGGAACAGGACTCTGAGAGAAGGACCAGCTGTGTGACCC
CACTAGCCTCCAGTAGCACCAAGAGATGAGTCTATGTGAGGCTGGGCTGACCCTCCCCAGGCTAGTATAT
GACCTCACTGTGGAGACTAGGAGGAAGCATGAGAGGCAATAAGTGACCTTCCTGTCCGTAGGAAGGGACA
CCGGAGCTCGCATTTCAAACAACAGTGGACATAGGACCAAAGCTCTCTCCACTCAGGCTTGTTCCCTTCA
GCATTCTGCAGCATTGGTCTCTCCCCTCCTGGCTTCTCTAGTCCACTATGCTTTACCCCAGGCATCAGCA
CTAAAAATAACTATGCCCGGTTATTTAGTTATATTTCTAGCATGGTTTACTCACAGTTGTATGGGTCCAT
TTTAGAAATCACAAGACACAGCTTTGGATACGCATGTAGTATTTTTGGATACTCAACAAGCGTCTCTCTT
TTGTTTTGCAAATACTGTATTTATGTTCCACGTGGACTGAAAACTTGTGTGAAAGAAGCTTGCATAGGAA
ATCAGCCTTATCTGTGATGCTTCTTCAGAAAAAACAGGAAACCAAAGTGTCTGCCTAATTAAACGTTGGA
ATGGTGTTCACGTGTGAAAGCTCTTGTGATTTCCCAATCATCAGCCCCTTGGGGACAGGTGACAGGTGAC
CCAGGGGAATGTGGATCTCTCGCCGGCGGAGCTCGGGCTGGGCATAAAAGTCAGGGCAGAGCCATCTATT
GCTTACATTTGCTTCTGGGATCCAGATCTTTCGAAGCTAGCGCTACCGGTCGCCACCATGGTGAGCAAGG
GCGAGGAGCTGTTCACCGGGGTGGTGCCCATCCTGGTCGAGCTGGACGGCGACGTAAACGGCCACAAGTT
CAGCGTGTCCGGCGAGGGCGAGGGCGATGCCACCTACGGCAAGCTGACCCTGAAGCTGATCTGCACCACC
GGCAAGCTGCCCGTGCCCTGGCCCACCCTCGTGACCACCCTGGGCTACGGCGTGCAGTGCTTCGCCCGCT
ACCCCGACCACATGAAGCAGCACGACTTCTTCAAGTCCGCCATGCCCGAAGGCTACGTCCAGGAGCGCAC
CATCTTCTTCAAGGACGACGGCAACTACAAGACCCGCGCCGAGGTGAAGTTCGAGGGCGACACCCTGGTG
AACCGCATCGAGCTGAAGGGCATCGACTTCAAGGAGGACGGCAACATCCTGGGGCACAAGCTGGAGTACA
ACTACAACAGCCACAACGTCTATATCACCGCCGACAAGCAGAAGAACGGCATCAAGGCCAACTTCAAGAT
CCGCCACAACATCGAGGACGGCGGCGTGCAGCTCGCCGACCACTACCAGCAGAACACCCCCATCGGCGAC
GGCCCCGTGCTGCTGCCCGACAACCACTACCTGAGCTACCAGTCCAAGCTGAGCAAAGACCCCAACGAGA
AGCGCGATCACATGGTCCTGCTGGAGTTCGTGACCGCCGCCGGGATCACTCTCGGCATGGACGAGCTGTA
CAAGTAAGTCGACGGCGCGCCGCGGCCGCGAATTCGATATCATAATCAACCTCTGGATTACAAAATTTGT
GAAAGATTGACTGGTATTCTTAACTATGTTGCTCCTTTTACGCTATGTGGATACGCTGCTTTAATGCCTT
TGTATCATGCTATTGCTTCCCGTATGGCTTTCATTTTCTCCTCCTTGTATAAATCCTGGTTAGTTCTTGC
CACGGCGGAACTCATCGCCGCCTGCCTTGCCCGCTGCTGGACAGGGGCTCGGCTGTTGGGCACTGACAAT
TCCGTGGCTCGAGAGATCTTCGACTGTGCCTTCTAGTTGCCAGCCATCTGTTGTTTGCCCCTCCCCCGTG
CCTTCCTTGACCCTGGAAGGTGCCACTCCCACTGTCCTTTCCTAATAAAATGAGGAAATTGCATCGCATT
GTCTGAGTAGGTGTCATTCTATTCTGGGGGGTGGGGTGGGGCAGGACAGCAAGGGGGAGGATTGGGAAGA
CAATAGCAGGCATGAGATCTCACGTGCGGACCGAGCGGCCGCAGGAACCCCTAGTGATGGAGTTGGCCAC
TCCCTCTCTGCGCGCTCGCTCGCTCACTGAGGCCGGGCGACCAAAGGTCGCCCGACGCCCGGGCTTTGCC
CGGGCGGCCTCAGTGAGCGAGCGAGCGCGCAGCTGCCTGCAGGGGCGCCTGATGCGGTATTTTCTCCTTA
CGCATCTGTGCGGTATTTCACACCGCATA
[95 nt withheld, positions 2410-2504]
T
[46 nt withheld, positions 2506-2551]
C
[141 nt withheld, positions 2553-2693]
CCTTTGACGTTGGAGTCCACGTTCTTT
[37 nt withheld, positions 2721-2757]
ACTCTATCTCGGGCTATTCTTTTGATTTATAAGGGATTTTGCCGATTTCGGTCTATTGGTTAAAAAATGA
GCTGATTTAACAAAAATTTAACGCGAATTTTAACAAAATATTAACGTTTACAATTTTATGGTGCACTCTC
AGTACAATCTGCTCTGATGCCGCATAGTTAAGCCAGCCCCGACACCCGCCAACACCCGCTGACGCGCCCT
GACGGGCTTGTCTGCTCCCGGCATCCGCTTACAGACAAGCTGTGACCGTCTCCGGGAGCTGCATGTGTCA
GAGGTTTTCACCGTCATCACCGAAACGCGCGAGACGAAAGGGCCTCGTGATACGCCTATTTTTATAGGTT
AATGTCATGATAATAATGGTTTCTTAGACGTCAGGTGGCACTTTTCGGGGAAATGTGCGCGGAACCCCTA
TTTGTTTATTTTTCTAAATACATTCAAATATGTATCCGCTCATGAGACAATAACCCTGATAAATGCTTCA
ATAATATTGAAAAAGGAAGAGTATGAGTATTCAACATTTCCGTGTCGCCCTTATTCCCTTTTTTGCGGCA
TTTTGCCTTCCTGTTTTTGCTCACCCAGAAACGCTGGTGAAAGTAAAAGATGCTGAAGATCAGTTGGGTG
CACGAGTGGGTTACATCGAACTGGATCTCAACAGCGGTAAGATCCTTGAGAGTTTTCGCCCCGAAGAACG
TTTTCCAATGATGAGCACTTTTAAAGTTCTGCTATGTGGCGCGGTATTATCCCGTATTGACGCCGGGCAA
GAGCAACTCGGTCGCCGCATACACTATTCTCAGAATGACTTGGTTGAGTACTCACCAGTCACAGAAAAGC
ATCTTACGGATGGCATGACAGTAAGAGAATTATGCAGTGCTGCCATAACCATGAGTGATAACACTGCGGC
CAACTTACTTCTGACAACGATCGGAGGACCGAAGGAGCTAACCGCTTTTTTGCACAACATGGGGGATCAT
GTAACTCGCCTTGATCGTTGGGAACCGGAGCTGAATGAAGCCATACCAAACGACGAGCGTGACACCACGA
TGCCTGTAGCAATGGCAACAACGTTGCGCAAACTATTAACTGGCGAACTACTTACTCTAGCTTCCCGGCA
ACAATTAATAGACTGGATGGAGGCGGATAAAGTTGCAGGACCACTTCTGCGCTCGGCCCTTCCGGCTGGC
TGGTTTATTGCTGATAAATCTGGAGCCGGTGAGCGTGGGTCTCGCGGTATCATTGCAGCACTGGGGCCAG
ATGGTAAGCCCTCCCGTATCGTAGTTATCTACACGACGGGGAGTCAGGCAACTATGGATGAACGAAATAG
ACAGATCGCTGAGATAGGTGCCTCACTGATTAAGCATTGGTAACTGTCAGACCAAGTTTACTCATATATA
CTTTAGATTGATTTAAAACTTCATTTTTAATTTAAAAGGATCTAGGTGAAGATCCTTTTTGATAATCTCA
TGACCAAAATCCCTTAACGTGAGTTTTCGTTCCACTGAGCGTCAGACCCCGTAGAAAAGATCAAAGGATC
TTCTTGAGATCCTTTTTTTCTGCGCGTAATCTGCTGCTTGCAAACAAAAAAACCACCGCTACCAGCGGTG
GTTTGTTTGCCGGATCAAGAGCTACCAACTCTTTTTCCGAAGGTAACTGGCTTCAGCAGAGCGCAGATAC
CAAATACTGTTCTTCTAGTGTAGCCGTAGTTAGGCCACCACTTCAAGAACTCTGTAGCACCGCCTACATA
CCTCGCTCTGCTAATCCTGTTACCAGTGGCTGCTGCCAGTGGCGATAAGTCGTGTCTTACCGGGTTGGAC
TCAAGACGATAGTTACCGGATAAGGCGCAGCGGTCGGGCTGAACGGGGGGTTCGTGCACACAGCCCAGCT
TGGAGCGAACGACCTACACCGAACTGAGATACCTACAGCGTGAGCTATGAGAAAGCGCCACGCTTCCCGA
AGGGAGAAAGGCGGACAGGTATCCGGTAAGCGGCAGGGTCGGAACAGGAGAGCGCACGAGGGAGCTTCCA
GGGGGAAACGCCTGGTATCTTTATAGTCCTGTCGGGTTTCGCCACCTCTGACTTGAGCGTCGATTTTTGT
GATGCTCGTCAGGGGGGCGGAGCCTATGGAAAAACGCCAGCAACGCGGCCTTTTTACGGTTCCTGGCCTT
TTGCTGGCCTTTTGCTCACATGT
Features (pLannotate 1.2.2; 14 found; start..end, strand, type, name):
     12..39      +  repeat_region  AAV2 ITR (fragment): inverted terminal repeat of adeno-associated virus serotype 2 inverted
     68..95      +  repeat_region  AAV2 ITR (fragment): inverted terminal repeat of adeno-associated virus serotype 2 inverted
    968..1684    +  CDS            SYFP2: SYFP2 is a basic (constitutively fluorescent) yellow fluorescent protein published in 2006, derived from Aequorea victoria. It is reported to be a very rapidly-maturing monomer with moderate acid sensitivity.
   1724..1881    +  misc_feature   WPRE (fragment): woodchuck hepatitis virus posttranscriptional regulatory element
   1887..1967    +  misc_feature   WPRE (fragment): woodchuck hepatitis virus posttranscriptional regulatory element
   1984..2095    +  polyA_signal   bGH poly(A) signal: bovine growth hormone polyadenylation signal
   2213..2353    +  repeat_region  AAV2 ITR: inverted terminal repeat of adeno-associated virus serotype 2 inverted
   2358..2409    -  misc_feature   bom (fragment): basis of mobility region from pBR322
   2428..2883    +  rep_origin     f1 ori (sequence partly withheld): f1 bacteriophage origin of replication; arrow indicates direction of (+) strand synthesis
   2884..2933    -  misc_feature   bom (fragment): basis of mobility region from pBR322
   3035..3070    -  CDS            rop (fragment): Rop protein, which maintains plasmids at low copy number; rop
   3165..3269    +  promoter       AmpR promoter: bla
   3270..4130    +  CDS            AmpR: β-lactamase; bla; confers resistance to ampicillin, carbenicillin, and related antibiotics
   4301..4889    +  rep_origin     ori: high-copy-number ColE1/pMB1/pBR322/pUC origin of replication
