[The description below was written by a language model from this plasmid's Addgene catalogue record and pLannotate feature annotations shown in this document.]
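Description:
AiP20176 - pAAV-AiE3059m-minBG-SYFP2-WPRE3-BGHpA is a recombinant AAV transfer plasmid of about 4.95 kb, built to test or exploit a cell-type-selective enhancer in the brain. The expression cassette lies between AAV2 inverted terminal repeats, which are the cis elements needed for replication and packaging of the genome into AAV particles. The annotation detects a full-length ITR on the right side, but only short ITR fragments on the left. The bacterial portion carries a high-copy ColE1/pUC-type origin, an ampicillin resistance gene (β-lactamase) with its own promoter, an f1 phage origin, and small remnants of pBR322 bom and rop sequences. The record lists a recombination-deficient host strain, a common choice for repeat-containing ITR plasmids.

According to the construct name, the payload consists of the enhancer AiE3059m placed upstream of a minimal beta-globin promoter (minBG). The minimal promoter is expected to give little expression by itself, so transcription depends on the enhancer's activity in particular cell populations. Neither the enhancer nor the minimal promoter is annotated in the feature table, but they presumably occupy the unannotated region between the left ITR and the reporter. The reporter is SYFP2, a rapidly maturing monomeric yellow fluorescent protein derived from Aequorea victoria. It is followed by WPRE3, a shortened woodchuck hepatitis virus posttranscriptional element (detected as two WPRE fragments) that boosts transcript expression, and by the bovine growth hormone polyadenylation signal.

The stated purpose is AAV-mediated transgene expression in specific populations of brain cells, with fluorescence marking the cells in which the enhancer is active. The record does not say which cell types AiE3059m targets.
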