Addgene plasmid #233580: AiP20176 - pAAV-AiE3059m-minBG-SYFP2-WPRE3-BGHpA
Purpose: AiE3059m is an enhancer sequence, designed to drive AAV-mediated transgene expression in specific populations of brain cells
Depositing lab: Bosiljka Tasic. Depositing organization: Allen Institute. Publication: A suite of enhancer AAVs and transgenic mouse lines for genetic access to cortical cell types. Ben-Simon Y, Hooper M, Narayan S, Daigle TL, Dwivedi D, Way SW, Oster A, Stafford DA, Mich JK, Taormina MJ, Martinez RA, Opitz-Araya X, Roth JR, Alexander JR, Allen S, Amster A, Arbuckle J, Ayala A, Baker PM, Bakken TE, Barcelli T, Barta S, Bendrick J, Bertagnolli D, Bielstein C, Bishwakarma P, Bowlus J, Boyer G, Brouner K, Casian B, Casper T, Chakka AB, Chakrabarty R, Chance RK, Chavan S, Clark M, Colbert K, Collman F, Daniel S, Departee M, DiValentin P, Donadio N, Dotson N, Egdorf T, Fliss T, Gabitto M, Garcia J, Gary A, Gasperini M, Gloe J, Goldy J, Gore BB, Graybuck L, Greisman N, Haeseleer F, Halterman C, Haradon Z, Hastings SD, Helback O, Ho W, Hockemeyer D, Huang C, Huff S, Hunker A, Johansen N, Jones D, Juneau Z, Kalmbach B, Kannan M, Khem S, Kussick E, Kutsal R, Larsen R, Lee C, Lee AY, Leibly M, Lenz GH, Li S, Liang E, Lusk N, Madigan Z, Malloy J, Malone J, McCue R, Melchor J, Mollenkopf T, Moosman S, Morin E, Newman D, Ng L, Ngo K, Omstead V, Otto S, Oyama A, Pena N, Pham T, Phillips E, Pom CA, Potekhina L, Ransford S, Ray PL, Rette D, Reynoldson C, Rimorin C, Rocha D, Ruiz A, Sanchez REA, Sawyer L, Sedeno-Cortes A, Sevigny JP, Shapovalova N, Shepard N, Shulga L, Sigler AR, Siverts L, Soliman S, Somasundaram S, Staats B, Stewart K, Szelenyi E, Tieu M, Trader C, Tran A, van Velthoven CTJ, Walker M, Wang Y, Weed N, Wirthlin M, Wood T, Wynalda B, Yao Z, Zhou T, Ariza J, Dee N, Reding M, Ronellenfitch K, Mufti S, Sunkin SM, Smith KA, Esposito L, Waters J, Thyagarajan B, Yao S, Lein ES, Zeng H, Levi BP, Ngai J, Ting JT, Tasic B. Cell. 2025 May 16:S0092-8674(25)00513-6. doi: 10.1016/j.cell.2025.05.002. PubMed 40403729.
Backbone
  Vector backbone: rAAV
  Vector type: AAV
Growth in bacteria
  Bacterial resistance: Ampicillin, 100 μg/mL
  Growth temperature: 30°C
  Growth strain: NEB Stable
  Copy number: Unknown
Gene/Insert
  Gene/Insert name: SYFP2
Terms and licenses: Academic/Nonprofit Terms; Industry Terms: Not Available to Industry
How to cite: AiP20176 - pAAV-AiE3059m-minBG-SYFP2-WPRE3-BGHpA was a gift from Bosiljka Tasic (Addgene plasmid # 233580 ; http://n2t.net/addgene:233580 ; RRID:Addgene_233580)
